>Addgene plasmid #168494 | pCDNA3_PKA-CαN(K8,9A)-mPAGFP | addgene full sequence | sequence record 332608 | Addgene NGS Result
GACGGATCGGGAGATCTCCCGATCCCCTATGGTGCACTCTCAGTACAATCTGCTCTGATGCCGCATAGTT
AAGCCAGTATCTGCTCCCTGCTTGTGTGTTGGAGGTCGCTGAGTAGTGCGCGAGCAAAATTTAAGCTACA
ACAAGGCAAGGCTTGACCGACAATTGCATGAAGAATCTGCTTAGGGTTAGGCGTTTTGCGCTGCTTCGTG
ATGTACGGGCCAGATATACGCGTTGACATTGATTATTGACTAGTTATTAATAGTAATCAATTACGGGGTC
ATTAGTTCATAGCCCATATATGGAGTTCCGCGTTACATAACTTACGGTAAATGGCCCGCCTGGCTGACCG
CCCAACGACCCCCGCCCATTGACGTCAATAATGACGTATGTTCCCATAGTAACGCCAATAGGGACTTTCC
ATTGACGTCAATGGGTGGAGTATTTACGGTAAACTGCCCACTTGGCAGTACATCAAGTGTATCATATGCC
AAGTACGCCCCCTATTGACGTCAATGACGGTAAATGGCCCGCCTGGCATTATGCCCAGTACATGACCTTA
TGGGACTTTCCTACTTGGCAGTACATCTACGTATTAGTCATCGCTATTACCATGGTGATGCGGTTTTGGC
AGTACATCAATGGGCGTGGATAGCGGTTTGACTCACGGGGATTTCCAAGTCTCCACCCCATTGACGTCAA
TGGGAGTTTGTTTTGGCACCAAAATCAACGGGACTTTCCAAAATGTCGTAACAACTCCGCCCCATTGACG
CAAATGGGCGGTAGGCGTGTACGGTGGGAGGTCTATATAAGCAGAGCTCTCTGGCTAACTAGAGAACCCA
CTGCTTACTGGCTTATCGAAATTAATACGACTCACTATAGGGAGACCCAAGCTTGCGGCCGCTACCATGG
GCAACGCCGCCGCCGCCGCTGCTGGCAGCGAGCAGGAGAGCGTGAAAGAGTTCCTAGCCAAAGCCAAGGA
AGATTTCCTGAAAAAATGGGAGACCCCTTCTCAGAATACAGCCCAGTTGGATCAGTTTGATAGAATCATC
GATTATGATGTTCCTGATTATGCAAGCTTAATGAGCAAGGGCGAGGAGCTGTTCACCGGGGTGGTGCCCA
TCCTGGTCGAGCTGGACGGCGACGTAAACGGCCACAAGTTCAGCGTGTCCGGCGAGGGCGAGGGCGATGC
CACCTACGGCAAGCTGACCCTGAAGTTCATCTGCACCACCGGCAAGCTGCCCGTGCCCTGGCCCACCCTC
GTGACCACCTTCAGCTACGGCGTGCAGTGCTTCAGCCGCTACCCCGACCACATGAAGCAGCACGACTTCT
TCAAGTCCGCCATGCCCGAAGGCTACGTCCAGGAGCGCACCATCTTCTTCAAGGACGACGGCAACTACAA
GACCCGCGCCGAGGTGAAGTTCGAGGGCGACACCCTGGTGAACCGCATCGAGCTGAAGGGCATCGACTTC
AAGGAGGACGGCAACATCCTGGGGCACAAGCTGGAGTACAACTACAACAGCCACAACGTCTATATCATGG
CCGACAAGCAGAAGAACGGCATCAAGGCCAACTTCAAGATCCGCCACAACATCGAGGACGGCAGCGTGCA
GCTCGCCGACCACTACCAGCAGAACACCCCCATCGGCGACGGCCCCGTGCTGCTGCCCGACAACCACTAC
CTGAGCCACCAGTCCAAGCTGAGCAAAGACCCCAACGAGAAGCGCGATCACATGGTCCTGCTGGAGTTCG
TGACCGCCGCCGGGATCACTCTCGGCATGGACGAGCTGTACAAGTAATCTAGAGGGCCCTATTCTATAGT
GTCACCTAAATGCTAGAGCTCGCTGATCAGCCTCGACTGTGCCTTCTAGTTGCCAACCATCTGTTGTTTG
CCCCTCCCCCGTGCCTTCCTTGACCCTGGAAGGTGCCACTCCCACTGTCCTTTCCTAATAAAATGAGGAA
ATTGCATCGCATTGTCTGAGTAGGTGTCATTCTATTCTGGGGGGTGGGGTGGGGCAGGACAGCAAGGGGG
AGGATTGGGAAGACAATAGCAGGCATGCTGGGGATGCGGTGGGCTCTATGGCTTCTGAGGCGGAAAGAAC
CAGCTGGGGCTCTAGGGGGTATCCCC
[124 nt withheld, positions 2127-2250]
C
[91 nt withheld, positions 2252-2342]
A
[49 nt withheld, positions 2344-2392]
CCTTTGACGTTGGAGTCCACGTTCTTT
[37 nt withheld, positions 2420-2456]
ACCCTATCTCGGTCTATTCTTTTGATTTATAAGGGATTTTGCCGATTTCGGCCTATTGGTTAAAAAATGA
GCTGATTTAACAAAAATTTAACGCGAATTAATTCTGTGGAATGTGTGTCAGTTAGGGTGTGGAAAGTCCC
CAGGCTCCCCAGCAGGCAGAAGTATGCAAAGCATGCATCTCAATTAGTCAGCAACCAGGTGTGGAAAGTC
CCCAGGCTCCCCAGCAGGCAGAAGTATGCAAAGCATGCATCTCAATTAGTCAGCAACCATAGTCCCGCCC
CTAACTCCGCCCATCCCGCCCCTAACTCCGCCCAGTTCCGCCCATTCTCCGCCCCATGGCTGACTAATTT
TTTTTATTTATGCAGAGGCCGAGGCCGCCTCTGCCTCTGAGCTATTCCAGAAGTAGTGAGGAGGCTTTTT
TGGAGGCCTAGGCTTTTGCAAAAAGCTCCCGGGAGCTTGTATATCCATTTTCGGATCTGATCAAGAGACA
GGATGAGGATCGTTTCGCATGATTGAACAAGATGGATTGCACGCAGGTTCTCCGGCCGCTTGGGTGGAGA
GGCTATTCGGCTATGACTGGGCACAACAGACAATCGGCTGCTCTGATGCCGCCGTGTTCCGGCTGTCAGC
GCAGGGGCGCCCGGTTCTTTTTGTCAAGACCGACCTGTCCGGTGCCCTGAATGAACTGCAGGACGAGGCA
GCGCGGCTATCGTGGCTGGCCACGACGGGCGTTCCTTGCGCAGCTGTGCTCGACGTTGTCACTGAAGCGG
GAAGGGACTGGCTGCTATTGGGCGAAGTGCCGGGGCAGGATCTCCTGTCATCTCACCTTGCTCCTGCCGA
GAAAGTATCCATCATGGCTGATGCAATGCGGCGGCTGCATACGCTTGATCCGGCTACCTGCCCATTCGAC
CACCAAGCGAAACATCGCATCGAGCGAGCACGTACTCGGATGGAAGCCGGTCTTGTCGATCAGGATGATC
TGGACGAAGAGCATCAGGGGCTCGCGCCAGCCGAACTGTTCGCCAGGCTCAAGGCGCGCATGCCCGACGG
CGAGGATCTCGTCGTGACCCATGGCGATGCCTGCTTGCCGAATATCATGGTGGAAAATGGCCGCTTTTCT
GGATTCATCGACTGTGGCCGGCTGGGTGTGGCGGACCGCTATCAGGACATAGCGTTGGCTACCCGTGATA
TTGCTGAAGAGCTTGGCGGCGAATGGGCTGACCGCTTCCTCGTGCTTTACGGTATCGCCGCTCCCGATTC
GCAGCGCATCGCCTTCTATCGCCTTCTTGACGAGTTCTTCTGAGCGGGACTCTGGGGTTCGAAATGACCG
ACCAAGCGACGCCCAACCTGCCATCACGAGATTTCGATTCCACCGCCGCCTTCTATGAAAGGTTGGGCTT
CGGAATCGTTTTCCGGGACGCCGGCTGGATGATCCTCCAGCGCGGGGATCTCATGCTGGAGTTCTTCGCC
CACCCCAACTTGTTTATTGCAGCTTATAATGGTTACAAATAAAGCAATAGCATCACAAATTTCACAAATA
AAGCATTTTTTTCACTGCATTCTAGTTGTGGTTTGTCCAAACTCATCAATGTATCTTATCATGTCTGTAT
ACCGTCGACCTCTAGCTAGAGCTTGGCGTAATCATGGTCATAGCTGTTTCCTGTGTGAAATTGTTATCCG
CTCACAATTCCACACAACATACGAGCCGGAAGCATAAAGTGTAAAGCCTGGGGTGCCTAATGAGTGAGCT
AACTCACATTAATTGCGTTGCGCTCACTGCCCGCTTTCCAGTCGGGAAACCTGTCGTGCCAGCTGCATTA
ATGAATCGGCCAACGCGCGGGGAGAGGCGGTTTGCGTATTGGGCGCTCTTCCGCTTCCTCGCTCACTGAC
TCGCTGCGCTCGGTCGTTCGGCTGCGGCGAGCGGTATCAGCTCACTCAAAGGCGGTAATACGGTTATCCA
CAGAATCAGGGGATAACGCAGGAAAGAACATGTGAGCAAAAGGCCAGCAAAAGGCCAGGAACCGTAAAAA
GGCCGCGTTGCTGGCGTTTTTCCATAGGCTCCGCCCCCCTGACGAGCATCACAAAAATCGACGCTCAAGT
CAGAGGTGGCGAAACCCGACAGGACTATAAAGATACCAGGCGTTTCCCCCTGGAAGCTCCCTCGTGCGCT
CTCCTGTTCCGACCCTGCCGCTTACCGGATACCTGTCCGCCTTTCTCCCTTCGGGAAGCGTGGCGCTTTC
TCATAGCTCACGCTGTAGGTATCTCAGTTCGGTGTAGGTCGTTCGCTCCAAGCTGGGCTGTGTGCACGAA
CCCCCCGTTCAGCCCGACCGCTGCGCCTTATCCGGTAACTATCGTCTTGAGTCCAACCCGGTAAGACACG
ACTTATCGCCACTGGCAGCAGCCACTGGTAACAGGATTAGCAGAGCGAGGTATGTAGGCGGTGCTACAGA
GTTCTTGAAGTGGTGGCCTAACTACGGCTACACTAGAAGAACAGTATTTGGTATCTGCGCTCTGCTGAAG
CCAGTTACCTTCGGAAAAAGAGTTGGTAGCTCTTGATCCGGCAAACAAACCACCGCTGGTAGCGGTGGTT
TTTTTGTTTGCAAGCAGCAGATTACGCGCAGAAAAAAAGGATCTCAAGAAGATCCTTTGATCTTTTCTAC
GGGGTCTGACGCTCAGTGGAACGAAAACTCACGTTAAGGGATTTTGGTCATGAGATTATCAAAAAGGATC
TTCACCTAGATCCTTTTAAATTAAAAATGAAGTTTTAAATCAATCTAAAGTATATATGAGTAAACTTGGT
CTGACAGTTACCAATGCTTAATCAGTGAGGCACCTATCTCAGCGATCTGTCTATTTCGTTCATCCATAGT
TGCCTGACTCCCCGTCGTGTAGATAACTACGATACGGGAGGGCTTACCATCTGGCCCCAGTGCTGCAATG
ATACCGCGAGACCCACGCTCACCGGCTCCAGATTTATCAGCAATAAACCAGCCAGCCGGAAGGGCCGAGC
GCAGAAGTGGTCCTGCAACTTTATCCGCCTCCATCCAGTCTATTAATTGTTGCCGGGAAGCTAGAGTAAG
TAGTTCGCCAGTTAATAGTTTGCGCAACGTTGTTGCCATTGCTACAGGCATCGTGGTGTCACGCTCGTCG
TTTGGTATGGCTTCATTCAGCTCCGGTTCCCAACGATCAAGGCGAGTTACATGATCCCCCATGTTGTGCA
AAAAAGCGGTTAGCTCCTTCGGTCCTCCGATCGTTGTCAGAAGTAAGTTGGCCGCAGTGTTATCACTCAT
GGTTATGGCAGCACTGCATAATTCTCTTACTGTCATGCCATCCGTAAGATGCTTTTCTGTGACTGGTGAG
TACTCAACCAAGTCATTCTGAGAATAGTGTATGCGGCGACCGAGTTGCTCTTGCCCGGCGTCAATACGGG
ATAATACCGCGCCACATAGCAGAACTTTAAAAGTGCTCATCATTGGAAAACGTTCTTCGGGGCGAAAACT
CTCAAGGATCTTACCGCTGTTGAGATCCAGTTCGATGTAACCCACTCGTGCACCCAACTGATCTTCAGCA
TCTTTTACTTTCACCAGCGTTTCTGGGTGAGCAAAAACAGGAAGGCAAAATGCCGCAAAAAAGGGAATAA
GGGCGACACGGAAATGTTGAATACTCATACTCTTCCTTTTTCAATATTATTGAAGCATTTATCAGGGTTA
TTGTCTCATGAGCGGATACATATTTGAATGTATTTAGAAAAATAAACAAATAGGGGTTCCGCGCACATTT
CCCCGAAAAGTGCCACCTGACGTC
Features (pLannotate 1.2.2; 22 found; start..end, strand, type, name):
     28..80      -  misc_feature   bom (fragment): basis of mobility region from pBR322
    235..614     +  enhancer       CMV enhancer: human cytomegalovirus immediate early enhancer
    615..818     +  promoter       CMV promoter: human cytomegalovirus (CMV) immediate early promoter
    814..847     +  LTR            5' LTR (truncated) (fragment): truncated 5' long terminal repeat (LTR) from HIV-1
    863..881     +  promoter       T7 promoter: promoter for bacteriophage T7 RNA polymerase
    907..1047    +  CDS            Prkaca (fragment): KAPCA_MOUSE - Also known as Pkaca. Experimental evidence at protein level: Swiss-Prot protein existence level 1. [Isoform 2]: Phosphorylates and activates ABL1 in sperm flagellum to promote spermatozoa capacitation. From Mus musculus (Mouse).
   1078..1794    +  CDS            mPA-GFP: mPA-GFP is a fluorescent protein published in 2002, derived from Aequorea victoria. It is reported to be a monomer.
   1813..1831    -  promoter       SP6 promoter: promoter for bacteriophage SP6 RNA polymerase
   1857..2081    +  polyA_signal   bGH poly(A) signal: bovine growth hormone polyadenylation signal
   2085..2106    +  promoter       SV40 promoter (fragment): SV40 enhancer and early promoter
   2127..2555    +  rep_origin     f1 ori (sequence partly withheld): f1 bacteriophage origin of replication; arrow indicates direction of (+) strand synthesis
   2569..2898    +  promoter       SV40 promoter: SV40 enhancer and early promoter
   2965..3756    +  CDS            neo: KKA2_KLEPN - Also known as kan, nptII. Experimental evidence at protein level: Swiss-Prot protein existence level 1. Resistance to kanamycin, neomycin, paromomycin, ribostamycin, butirosin and gentamicin B. From Klebsiella pneumoniae.
   3780..3938    +  CDS            ble (fragment): BLE_KLEPN - Experimental evidence at protein level: Swiss-Prot protein existence level 1. Binding protein with a strong affinity to the bleomycin family of antibiotics. Binds to CL990; an antimitotic-antibiotic compound. From Klebsiella pneumoniae.
   3933..4054    +  polyA_signal   SV40 poly(A) signal: SV40 polyadenylation signal
   4127..4143    -  protein_bind   lac operator: The lac repressor binds to the lac operator to inhibit transcription in E. coli. This inhibition can be relieved by adding lactose or isopropyl-β-D-thiogalactopyranoside (IPTG). lac repressor encoded by lacI
   4151..4181    -  promoter       lac promoter: promoter for the E. coli lac operon
   4196..4217    -  protein_bind   CAP binding site: CAP binding activates transcription in the presence of cAMP. E. coli catabolite activator protein
   4230..4322    -  CDS            lacI (fragment): lac repressor; lacI; The lac repressor binds to the lac operator to inhibit transcription in E. coli. This inhibition can be relieved by adding lactose or isopropyl-β-D-thiogalactopyranoside (IPTG).
   4505..5093    -  rep_origin     ori: high-copy-number ColE1/pMB1/pBR322/pUC origin of replication
   5264..6124    -  CDS            AmpR: β-lactamase; bla; confers resistance to ampicillin, carbenicillin, and related antibiotics
   6125..6229    -  promoter       AmpR promoter: bla
