[The description below was written by a language model from this plasmid's Addgene catalogue record and pLannotate feature annotations shown in this document.]
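Description:
pCDNA3_PKA-CαN(K8,9A)-mPAGFP is a mammalian expression plasmid built on the pcDNA3 backbone, with a sequenced length of about 6.3 kb. It is maintained in E. coli at high copy through a ColE1/pUC-type origin and selected with ampicillin via the β-lactamase gene and its native promoter. An f1 origin is also present, allowing single-stranded DNA production. For mammalian cells, the backbone carries a neomycin phosphotransferase gene driven by the SV40 early promoter/enhancer and terminated by the SV40 poly(A) signal, which can support G418 selection of stable transfectants. Short annotated fragments such as the HIV-1 LTR, ble, lacI and bom matches appear to be backbone remnants or partial sequence matches rather than functional elements.

The payload is transcribed from the human CMV immediate-early enhancer and promoter and terminated by the bovine growth hormone polyadenylation signal, with T7 and SP6 phage promoters flanking the cloning region. The open reading frame encodes the N-terminal 47 residues of the mouse PKA catalytic subunit α (Prkaca), carrying alanine substitutions at lysines 8 and 9, joined through a short linker region to a C-terminal monomeric photoactivatable GFP. mPA-GFP is weakly fluorescent until activated by violet light, so a defined subpopulation of molecules can be switched on and followed over time. Judging from the associated publication title on myristoylation-driven plasma membrane association of PKA catalytic subunits in neurons, the construct likely serves to test how these two basic N-terminal residues affect membrane association and mobility of the isolated N-terminal fragment, although the record does not spell out the specific experiments.
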