Addgene plasmid #168494: pCDNA3_PKA-CαN(K8,9A)-mPAGFP
Purpose: Mammalian expression of the K8,9A mutant of the N-terminal 47 residues of mouse PKA Catalytic subunit α C-terminally tagged by monomeric paGFP.
Depositing lab: Haining Zhong. Depositing organization: Oregon Health & Science University. Publication: Myristoylation alone is sufficient for PKA catalytic subunits to associate with the plasma membrane to regulate neuronal functions. Xiong WH, Qin M, Zhong H. Proc Natl Acad Sci U S A. 2021 Apr 13;118(15). pii: 2021658118. doi: 10.1073/pnas.2021658118. PubMed 33876760.
Backbone
  Vector backbone: pcDNA3
  Backbone size w/o insert (bp): 5400
  Vector type: Mammalian Expression
Growth in bacteria
  Bacterial resistance: Ampicillin, 100 μg/mL
  Growth temperature: 37°C
  Growth strain: DH5alpha
  Copy number: High Copy
Gene/Insert
  Gene/Insert name: K8,9A mutant of the N-terminal 47 residues of mouse PKA Catalytic subunit α C-terminally tagged by monomeric paGFP.
Resource information
  A portion of this plasmid was derived from a plasmid made by: G. Stan McKnight, University of Washington
Terms and licenses: Academic/Nonprofit Terms; Industry Terms: Not Available to Industry
How to cite: pCDNA3_PKA-CαN(K8,9A)-mPAGFP was a gift from Haining Zhong (Addgene plasmid # 168494 ; http://n2t.net/addgene:168494 ; RRID:Addgene_168494)
